Addgene plasmid #56187: mCrimson2-CytERM-N-17
Purpose: Localization: Endoplasmic Reticulum, Excitation: 588, Emission: 615
Depositing lab: Michael Davidson. Depositing organization: Florida State University, Tallahassee.
Backbone
  Vector backbone: mCrimson2-N1
  Backbone size w/o insert (bp): 4750
  Vector type: Mammalian Expression
  Selectable markers: Neomycin (select with G418)
Growth in bacteria
  Bacterial resistance: Kanamycin, 50 μg/mL
  Growth temperature: 37°C
  Growth strain: DH5alpha
  Copy number: High Copy
Gene/Insert
  Gene/Insert name: CytERM (alt names: Cytochrome p450; NM_001171120.1)
  Promoter: CMV
  Tag / fusion protein: mCrimson2 (C terminal on backbone)
  Cloning method: Unknown
  Sequencing primers: 5′ CMV-F; 3′ SV40pA-R
Terms and licenses: Academic/Nonprofit Terms; Industry Terms
Depositor comments: . Excitation = 588; Emission = 615
How to cite: mCrimson2-CytERM-N-17 was a gift from Michael Davidson (Addgene plasmid # 56187 ; http://n2t.net/addgene:56187 ; RRID:Addgene_56187)
