[The description below was written by a language model from this plasmid's Addgene catalogue record.]
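Description:
mCrimson2-CytERM-N-17 is a mammalian expression plasmid built on the mCrimson2-N1 backbone (about 4.75 kb without the insert), an N1-style fluorescent protein fusion vector in which a gene of interest is placed upstream of the fluorescent protein coding sequence. It is maintained in E. coli as a high-copy plasmid under kanamycin selection, and it carries a neomycin resistance marker that allows G418 selection of transfected mammalian cells. The record does not include a feature table, so the specific origins of replication and the promoters driving the resistance marker are not documented here. The listed 3′ sequencing primer does suggest an SV40 polyadenylation signal downstream of the expression cassette.

The insert is CytERM, an endoplasmic reticulum targeting sequence derived from cytochrome P450, expressed from the CMV promoter, a strong constitutive promoter in most mammalian cell lines. CytERM is fused at its C terminus to mCrimson2, a red fluorescent protein with recorded excitation and emission maxima of 588 nm and 615 nm. The cytochrome P450-derived portion is expected to act as a membrane anchor that retains the fusion at the ER, so that the fluorescent protein decorates the ER network. The species of origin, the exact extent of the cytochrome P450 fragment and the cloning method are not given. The "17" in the name probably refers to the linker between the two fusion partners, although the record does not confirm this.

The plasmid is intended as a localization marker for visualizing endoplasmic reticulum morphology and dynamics by fluorescence microscopy in transfected mammalian cells. Its red emission should allow it to be combined with green or blue organelle markers in multicolour imaging.
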