>Addgene plasmid #56187 | mCrimson2-CytERM-N-17 | depositor partial sequence | sequence record 87086 | insert sequence
CCCATGCTAGTGACGTCAGATCCGCTAGCGCTACCGGACTCAGATCTGGTACCCCTTGCAGCTTCCAGTT
GTCAGGAAGAGAAGGCTCCCATGGATCCTGTGGTGGTGCTGGGGCTCTGTCTCTCCTGTTTGCTTCTCCT
TTCACTCTGGAAACAGAGCTATGGGGGAGGGAAGCTTCGAATTCTGCAGTCGACGGTACCGCGGGCCCGG
GATCCACCGGTCGCCACCATGGTGAGCAAGGGCGAGGAGCTGATCAAGGAGAACATGCACAGCAAGCTGT
ACCTGGAAGGCAGCGTGAACGGCCACCAGTTCAAGTGCACCCACGAAGGGGAGGGCAAGCCCTACGAGGG
CACCCAGACCAACAGGATCAAGGTGGTGGAGGGAGGCCCCCTGCCGTTCGCATTCGACATCCTGGCCACC
ATGTTTATGTACGGGAGCAAGGCCTTCATCAAGTACCCCAAGGGCCTCCCCGATTATTTTAAGCAGTCCT
TCCCTGAGGGCTTCACATGGGAGAGAACCATGGTGTTCGAAGACGGGGGCGTGCTGACCGCCACCCAGGA
CACCAGCCTCCAGGACGGCTGCCTCATCTACAACGTGAAGCTGAGAGGGGTGAACTTCCCAGCCAACGGC
CCCGTGATGAAGCAGACAACACTGGGCTGGGAGCCCAGCACCGAGACCCTGTACCCCGCTGACGGCGCCC
TGGAAGGCAGATGCGACATGGCCCTGAAGCTCGTGGGCGGGGGCCACCTGCACTGCAACTTCAAGACCAC
ATACAAATCCAAGAAACCCGCTACAAACCTCAAGATGCCCGGCGTCCACTACGTGGACCGCAGACTGGAA
AGAATCAAGGAGGCCGACAACGAGACCTACGTCGAGCAGCACGAGGTGGCTGTGGCCAGATACTGCGACC
TCCCTAGCAAACTGGGGCACAAACTTAATGGCATGGACGAGCTGTACAAGTAAGCGGCCGCGACTCTAGA
TCATAATCAGCCAT
